Addgene plasmid #69550: FU-H2B-GFP-IRES-Puro
Purpose: Lentiviral, selectable fluorescent GFP tagging of nuclei.
Depositing lab: Charles Gersbach. Depositing organization: Duke University.
Backbone
  Vector backbone: FUGW
  Backbone manufacturer: David Baltimore
  Total vector size (bp): 11498
  Vector type: Lentiviral
  Selectable markers: Puromycin
Growth in bacteria
  Bacterial resistance: Ampicillin, 100 μg/mL
  Growth temperature: 37°C
  Growth strain: Stbl3
  Copy number: Unknown
Gene/Insert
  Gene/Insert name: Histone 2B - green fluorescent protein fusion (alt name: H2B-GFP)
  Species: Synthetic
  Insert size (bp): 714
  Tag / fusion protein: GFP fusion (C terminal on insert)
Resource information
  A portion of this plasmid was derived from a plasmid made by: Addgene #26790; Fred Dick
Terms and licenses: Academic/Nonprofit Terms; Industry Terms: Not Available to Industry
How to cite: FU-H2B-GFP-IRES-Puro was a gift from Charles Gersbach (Addgene plasmid # 69550 ; http://n2t.net/addgene:69550 ; RRID:Addgene_69550)
