[The description below was written by a language model from this plasmid's Addgene catalogue record and pLannotate feature annotations shown in this document.]
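Description:
FU-H2B-GFP-IRES-Puro is an 11.5 kb HIV-1-based lentiviral transfer plasmid built on the FUGW backbone, designed to label cell nuclei with a fluorescent histone while allowing drug selection of transduced cells. In bacteria it is maintained through a high-copy ColE1/pUC-type origin and selected with ampicillin via the β-lactamase gene. The backbone also carries an f1 phage origin and an SV40/EM7-driven bleomycin/Zeocin resistance cassette. That cassette lies outside the LTR-flanked region and so is not packaged into virus.

Viral genomic RNA is transcribed from a CMV enhancer/promoter fused to a truncated 5' LTR. It includes the Ψ packaging signal with adjoining gag sequence, the Rev response element for nuclear export of the unspliced RNA, and the cPPT/CTS element that aids nuclear import of the reverse-transcribed genome. The downstream LTR is annotated as truncated and is followed by a bGH polyadenylation signal.

Within the provirus, the human ubiquitin C promoter drives a single bicistronic transcript. The first cistron is human histone H2B fused at its C terminus to EGFP, which is incorporated into chromatin and marks nuclei and mitotic chromosomes. An EMCV IRES then permits cap-independent translation of puromycin N-acetyltransferase from the same message, so puromycin-resistant cells should also express the reporter. A WPRE downstream of the cassette enhances transcript stability and expression. The catalogue lists the insert as 714 bp, which is close to the EGFP portion alone, whereas the annotated H2B and EGFP coding regions together span roughly 1.1 kb.

The stated use is lentiviral, selectable GFP tagging of nuclei, which suits applications such as cell counting, tracking and live imaging.
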