Features (pLannotate 1.2.2; 34 found; start..end, strand, type, name):
     31..83      -  misc_feature   bom (fragment): basis of mobility region from pBR322
    238..617     +  enhancer       CMV enhancer: human cytomegalovirus immediate early enhancer
    618..817     +  promoter       CMV promoter: human cytomegalovirus (CMV) immediate early promoter
    835..1015    +  LTR            5' LTR (truncated): truncated 5' long terminal repeat (LTR) from HIV-1
   1062..1187    +  misc_feature   HIV-1 Ψ: packaging signal of human immunodeficiency virus type 1
   1171..1534    +  CDS            HIV-1 gag (fragment): gag protein from human immunodeficiency virus 1; gag
   1680..1913    +  misc_feature   RRE: The Rev response element (RRE) of HIV-1 allows for Rev-dependent mRNA export from the nucleus to the cytoplasm.
   2290..2390    +  CDS            Rev (fragment): human immunodeficiency virus 1 (HIV-1) Rev protein; rev; enhances nuclear export of unspliced and incompletely spliced viral mRNAs
   2440..2557    +  misc_feature   cPPT/CTS: central polypurine tract and central termination sequence of HIV-1
   2611..3821    +  promoter       UbC promoter: human ubiquitin C promoter
   3832..3850    -  misc_feature   MCS (fragment): pUC18/19 multiple cloning site
   3856..4233    +  CDS            H2B: human histone H2B; HIST1H2BJ
   4252..4971    +  CDS            EGFP: the original enhanced GFP (Yang et al., 1996) mammalian codon-optimized
   5090..5552    +  misc_feature   IRES: internal ribosome entry site (IRES) of the encephalomyocarditis virus (EMCV)
   5566..6165    +  CDS            PuroR: puromycin N-acetyltransferase; pac from Streptomyces alboniger; confers resistance to puromycin
   6166..6190    +  misc_feature   MCS (fragment): pBluescript multiple cloning site
   6190..6778    +  misc_feature   WPRE: woodchuck hepatitis virus posttranscriptional regulatory element
   6715..7296    +  CDS            nef (fragment): NEF_HV1H2 - Experimental evidence at protein level: Swiss-Prot protein existence level 1. Extracellular Nef protein targets CD4(+) T-lymphocytes for apoptosis by interacting with CXCR4 surface receptors. From Human immunodeficiency virus type 1 group M subtype B (isolate HXB2) (HIV-1).
   7303..7483    +  LTR            5' LTR (truncated): truncated 5' long terminal repeat (LTR) from HIV-1
   7515..7739    +  polyA_signal   bGH poly(A) signal: bovine growth hormone polyadenylation signal
   7743..7764    +  promoter       SV40 promoter (fragment): SV40 enhancer and early promoter
   7785..8213    +  rep_origin     f1 ori (sequence partly withheld): f1 bacteriophage origin of replication; arrow indicates direction of (+) strand synthesis
   8227..8556    +  promoter       SV40 promoter: SV40 enhancer and early promoter
   8604..8651    +  promoter       EM7 promoter: synthetic bacterial promoter&nbsp
   8670..9044    +  CDS            BleoR: antibiotic-binding protein; Sh ble from Streptoalloteichus hindustanus; confers resistance to bleomycin, phleomycin, and Zeocin™
   9054..9179    +  CDS            ble (fragment): BLE_KLEPN - Experimental evidence at protein level: Swiss-Prot protein existence level 1. Binding protein with a strong affinity to the bleomycin family of antibiotics. Binds to CL990; an antimitotic-antibiotic compound. From Klebsiella pneumoniae.
   9174..9295    +  polyA_signal   SV40 poly(A) signal: SV40 polyadenylation signal
   9366..9388    -  protein_bind   lac operator (fragment): The lac repressor binds to the lac operator to inhibit transcription in E. coli. This inhibition can be relieved by adding lactose or isopropyl-β-D-thiogalactopyranoside (IPTG). lac repressor encoded by lacI
   9392..9422    -  promoter       lac promoter: promoter for the E. coli lac operon
   9437..9458    -  protein_bind   CAP binding site: CAP binding activates transcription in the presence of cAMP. E. coli catabolite activator protein
   9471..9563    -  CDS            lacI (fragment): lac repressor; lacI; The lac repressor binds to the lac operator to inhibit transcription in E. coli. This inhibition can be relieved by adding lactose or isopropyl-β-D-thiogalactopyranoside (IPTG).
   9746..10334   -  rep_origin     ori: high-copy-number ColE1/pMB1/pBR322/pUC origin of replication
  10505..11365   -  CDS            AmpR: β-lactamase; bla; confers resistance to ampicillin, carbenicillin, and related antibiotics
  11366..11470   -  promoter       AmpR promoter: bla
>Addgene plasmid #69550 | FU-H2B-GFP-IRES-Puro | depositor full sequence | sequence record 122943 | FU-H2B-GFP-IRES-Puro sequence 11498 bps
GTCGACGGATCGGGAGATCTCCCGATCCCCTATGGTGCACTCTCAGTACAATCTGCTCTGATGCCGCATA
GTTAAGCCAGTATCTGCTCCCTGCTTGTGTGTTGGAGGTCGCTGAGTAGTGCGCGAGCAAAATTTAAGCT
ACAACAAGGCAAGGCTTGACCGACAATTGCATGAAGAATCTGCTTAGGGTTAGGCGTTTTGCGCTGCTTC
GCGATGTACGGGCCAGATATACGCGTTGACATTGATTATTGACTAGTTATTAATAGTAATCAATTACGGG
GTCATTAGTTCATAGCCCATATATGGAGTTCCGCGTTACATAACTTACGGTAAATGGCCCGCCTGGCTGA
CCGCCCAACGACCCCCGCCCATTGACGTCAATAATGACGTATGTTCCCATAGTAACGCCAATAGGGACTT
TCCATTGACGTCAATGGGTGGAGTATTTACGGTAAACTGCCCACTTGGCAGTACATCAAGTGTATCATAT
GCCAAGTACGCCCCCTATTGACGTCAATGACGGTAAATGGCCCGCCTGGCATTATGCCCAGTACATGACC
TTATGGGACTTTCCTACTTGGCAGTACATCTACGTATTAGTCATCGCTATTACCATGGTGATGCGGTTTT
GGCAGTACATCAATGGGCGTGGATAGCGGTTTGACTCACGGGGATTTCCAAGTCTCCACCCCATTGACGT
CAATGGGAGTTTGTTTTGGCACCAAAATCAACGGGACTTTCCAAAATGTCGTAACAACTCCGCCCCATTG
ACGCAAATGGGCGGTAGGCGTGTACGGTGGGAGGTCTATATAAGCAGCGCGTTTTGCCTGTACTGGGTCT
CTCTGGTTAGACCAGATCTGAGCCTGGGAGCTCTCTGGCTAACTAGGGAACCCACTGCTTAAGCCTCAAT
AAAGCTTGCCTTGAGTGCTTCAAGTAGTGTGTGCCCGTCTGTTGTGTGACTCTGGTAACTAGAGATCCCT
CAGACCCTTTTAGTCAGTGTGGAAAATCTCTAGCAGTGGCGCCCGAACAGGGACTTGAAAGCGAAAGGGA
AACCAGAGGAGCTCTCTCGACGCAGGACTCGGCTTGCTGAAGCGCGCACGGCAAGAGGCGAGGGGCGGCG
ACTGGTGAGTACGCCAAAAATTTTGACTAGCGGAGGCTAGAAGGAGAGAGATGGGTGCGAGAGCGTCAGT
ATTAAGCGGGGGAGAATTAGATCGCGATGGGAAAAAATTCGGTTAAGGCCAGGGGGAAAGAAAAAATATA
AATTAAAACATATAGTATGGGCAAGCAGGGAGCTAGAACGATTCGCAGTTAATCCTGGCCTGTTAGAAAC
ATCAGAAGGCTGTAGACAAATACTGGGACAGCTACAACCATCCCTTCAGACAGGATCAGAAGAACTTAGA
TCATTATATAATACAGTAGCAACCCTCTATTGTGTGCATCAAAGGATAGAGATAAAAGACACCAAGGAAG
CTTTAGACAAGATAGAGGAAGAGCAAAACAAAAGTAAGACCACCGCACAGCAAGCGGCCGCTGATCTTCA
GACCTGGAGGAGGAGATATGAGGGACAATTGGAGAAGTGAATTATATAAATATAAAGTAGTAAAAATTGA
ACCATTAGGAGTAGCACCCACCAAGGCAAAGAGAAGAGTGGTGCAGAGAGAAAAAAGAGCAGTGGGAATA
GGAGCTTTGTTCCTTGGGTTCTTGGGAGCAGCAGGAAGCACTATGGGCGCAGCGTCAATGACGCTGACGG
TACAGGCCAGACAATTATTGTCTGGTATAGTGCAGCAGCAGAACAATTTGCTGAGGGCTATTGAGGCGCA
ACAGCATCTGTTGCAACTCACAGTCTGGGGCATCAAGCAGCTCCAGGCAAGAATCCTGGCTGTGGAAAGA
TACCTAAAGGATCAACAGCTCCTGGGGATTTGGGGTTGCTCTGGAAAACTCATTTGCACCACTGCTGTGC
CTTGGAATGCTAGTTGGAGTAATAAATCTCTGGAACAGATTTGGAATCACACGACCTGGATGGAGTGGGA
CAGAGAAATTAACAATTACACAAGCTTAATACACTCCTTAATTGAAGAATCGCAAAACCAGCAAGAAAAG
AATGAACAAGAATTATTGGAATTAGATAAATGGGCAAGTTTGTGGAATTGGTTTAACATAACAAATTGGC
TGTGGTATATAAAATTATTCATAATGATAGTAGGAGGCTTGGTAGGTTTAAGAATAGTTTTTGCTGTACT
TTCTATAGTGAATAGAGTTAGGCAGGGATATTCACCATTATCGTTTCAGACCCACCTCCCAACCCCGAGG
GGACCCGACAGGCCCGAAGGAATAGAAGAAGAAGGTGGAGAGAGAGACAGAGACAGATCCATTCGATTAG
TGAACGGATCGGCACTGCGTGCGCCAATTCTGCAGACAAATGGCAGTATTCATCCACAATTTTAAAAGAA
AAGGGGGGATTGGGGGGTACAGTGCAGGGGAAAGAATAGTAGACATAATAGCAACAGACATACAAACTAA
AGAATTACAAAAACAAATTACAAAAATTCAAAATTTTCGGGTTTATTACAGGGACAGCAGAGATCCAGTT
TGGTTAATTAAGGGTGCAGCGGCCTCCGCGCCGGGTTTTGGCGCCTCCCGCGGGCGCCCCCCTCCTCACG
GCGAGCGCTGCCACGTCAGACGAAGGGCGCAGGAGCGTTCCTGATCCTTCCGCCCGGACGCTCAGGACAG
CGGCCCGCTGCTCATAAGACTCGGCCTTAGAACCCCAGTATCAGCAGAAGGACATTTTAGGACGGGACTT
GGGTGACTCTAGGGCACTGGTTTTCTTTCCAGAGAGCGGAACAGGCGAGGAAAAGTAGTCCCTTCTCGGC
GATTCTGCGGAGGGATCTCCGTGGGGCGGTGAACGCCGATGATTATATAAGGACGCGCCGGGTGTGGCAC
AGCTAGTTCCGTCGCAGCCGGGATTTGGGTCGCGGTTCTTGTTTGTGGATCGCTGTGATCGTCACTTGGT
GAGTTGCGGGCTGCTGGGCTGGCCGGGGCTTTCGTGGCCGCCGGGCCGCTCGGTGGGACGGAAGCGTGTG
GAGAGACCGCCAAGGGCTGTAGTCTGGGTCCGCGAGCAAGGTTGCCCTGAACTGGGGGTTGGGGGGAGCG
CACAAAATGGCGGCTGTTCCCGAGTCTTGAATGGAAGACGCTTGTAAGGCGGGCTGTGAGGTCGTTGAAA
CAAGGTGGGGGGCATGGTGGGCGGCAAGAACCCAAGGTCTTGAGGCCTTCGCTAATGCGGGAAAGCTCTT
ATTCGGGTGAGATGGGCTGGGGCACCATCTGGGGACCCTGACGTGAAGTTTGTCACTGACTGGAGAACTC
GGGTTTGTCGTCTGGTTGCGGGGGCGGCAGTTATGCGGTGCCGTTGGGCAGTGCACCCGTACCTTTGGGA
GCGCGCGCCTCGTCGTGTCGTGACGTCACCCGTTCTGTTGGCTTATAATGCAGGGTGGGGCCACCTGCCG
GTAGGTGTGCGGTAGGCTTTTCTCCGTCGCAGGACGCAGGGTTCGGGCCTAGGGTAGGCTCTCCTGAATC
GACAGGCGCCGGACCTCTGGTGAGGGGAGGGATAAGTGAGGCGTCAGTTTCTTTGGTCGGTTTTATGTAC
CTATCTTCTTAAGTAGCTGAAGCTCCGGTTTTGAACTATGCGCTCGGGGTTGGCGAGTGTGTTTTGTGAA
GTTTTTTAGGCACCTTTTGAAATGTAATCATTTGGGTCAATATGTAATTTTCAGTGTTAGACTAGTAAAT
TGTCCGCTAAATTCTGGCCGTTTTTGGCTTTTTTGTTAGACGAAGCTTGGGCTGCAGGTCGACTCTAGAG
CCACCATGCCAGAGCCAGCGAAGTCTGCTCCCGCCCCGAAAAAGGGCTCCAAGAAGGCGGTGACTAAGGC
GCAGAAGAAAGGCGGCAAGAAGCGCAAGCGCAGCCGCAAGGAGAGCTATTCCATCTATGTGTACAAGGTT
CTGAAGCAGGTCCACCCTGACACCGGCATTTCGTCCAAGGCCATGGGCATCATGAATTCGTTTGTGAACG
ACATTTTCGAGCGCATCGCAGGTGAGGCTTCCCGCCTGGCGCATTACAACAAGCGCTCGACCATCACCTC
CAGGGAGATCCAGACGGCCGTGCGCCTGCTGCTGCCTGGGGAGTTGGCCAAGCACGCCGTGTCCGAGGGT
ACTAAGGCCATCACCAAGTACACCAGCGCTAAGGATCCACCGGTCGCCACCATGGTGAGCAAGGGCGAGG
AGCTGTTCACCGGGGTGGTGCCCATCCTGGTCGAGCTGGACGGCGACGTAAACGGCCACAAGTTCAGCGT
GTCCGGCGAGGGCGAGGGCGATGCCACCTACGGCAAGCTGACCCTGAAGTTCATCTGCACCACCGGCAAG
CTGCCCGTGCCCTGGCCCACCCTCGTGACCACCCTGACCTACGGCGTGCAGTGCTTCAGCCGCTACCCCG
ACCACATGAAGCAGCACGACTTCTTCAAGTCCGCCATGCCCGAAGGCTACGTCCAGGAGCGCACCATCTT
CTTCAAGGACGACGGCAACTACAAGACCCGCGCCGAGGTGAAGTTCGAGGGCGACACCCTGGTGAACCGC
ATCGAGCTGAAGGGCATCGACTTCAAGGAGGACGGCAACATCCTGGGGCACAAGCTGGAGTACAACTACA
ACAGCCACAACGTCTATATCATGGCCGACAAGCAGAAGAACGGCATCAAGGTGAACTTCAAGATCCGCCA
CAACATCGAGGACGGCAGCGTGCAGCTCGCCGACCACTACCAGCAGAACACCCCCATCGGCGACGGCCCC
GTGCTGCTGCCCGACAACCACTACCTGAGCACCCAGTCCGCCCTGAGCAAAGACCCCAACGAGAAGCGCG
ATCACATGGTCCTGCTGGAGTTCGTGACCGCCGCCGGGATCACTCTCGGCATGGACGAGCTGTACAAGTA
AGAATTCGCCCCTCTCCCTCCCCCCCCCCTAACGTTACTGGCCGAAGCCGCTTGGAATAAGGCCGGTGTG
CGTTTGTCTATATGTTATTTTCCACCATATTGCCGTCTTTTGGCAATGTGAGGGCCCGGAAACCTGGCCC
TGTCTTCTTGACGAGCATTCCTAGGGGTCTTTCCCCTCTCGCCAAAGGAATGCAAGGTCTGTTGAATGTC
GTGAAGGAAGCAGTTCCTCTGGAAGCTTCTTGAAGACAAACAACGTCTGTAGCGACCCTTTGCAGGCAGC
GGAACCCCCCACCTGGCGACAGGTGCCTCTGCGGCCAAAAGCCACGTGTATAAGATACACCTGCAAAGGC
GGCACAACCCCAGTGCCACGTTGTGAGTTGGATAGTTGTGGAAAGAGTCAAATGGCTCTCCTCAAGCGTA
TTCAACAAGGGGCTGAAGGATGCCCAGAAGGTACCCCATTGTATGGGATCTGATCTGGGGCCTCGGTGCA
CATGCTTTACATGTGTTTAGTCGAGGTTAAAAAAACGTCTAGGCCCCCCGAACCACGGGGACGTGGTTTT
CCTTTGAAAAACACGATGATAATATGGCCACAACCATGACCGAGTACAAGCCCACGGTGCGCCTCGCCAC
CCGCGACGACGTCCCCAGGGCCGTACGCACCCTCGCCGCCGCGTTCGCCGACTACCCCGCCACGCGCCAC
ACCGTCGATCCGGACCGCCACATCGAGCGGGTCACCGAGCTGCAAGAACTCTTCCTCACGCGCGTCGGGC
TCGACATCGGCAAGGTGTGGGTCGCGGACGACGGCGCCGCGGTGGCGGTCTGGACCACGCCGGAGAGCGT
CGAAGCGGGGGCGGTGTTCGCCGAGATCGGCCCGCGCATGGCCGAGTTGAGCGGTTCCCGGCTGGCCGCG
CAGCAACAGATGGAAGGCCTCCTGGCGCCGCACCGGCCCAAGGAGCCCGCGTGGTTCCTGGCCACCGTCG
GCGTCTCGCCCGACCACCAGGGCAAGGGTCTGGGCAGCGCCGTCGTGCTCCCCGGAGTGGAGGCGGCCGA
GCGCGCCGGGGTGCCCGCCTTCCTGGAGACCTCCGCGCCCCGCAACCTCCCCTTCTACGAGCGGCTCGGC
TTCACCGTCACCGCCGACGTCGAGGTGCCCGAAGGACCGCGCACCTGGTGCATGACCCGCAAGCCCGGTG
CCTGAGAATTCGATATCAAGCTTATCGATAATCAACCTCTGGATTACAAAATTTGTGAAAGATTGACTGG
TATTCTTAACTATGTTGCTCCTTTTACGCTATGTGGATACGCTGCTTTAATGCCTTTGTATCATGCTATT
GCTTCCCGTATGGCTTTCATTTTCTCCTCCTTGTATAAATCCTGGTTGCTGTCTCTTTATGAGGAGTTGT
GGCCCGTTGTCAGGCAACGTGGCGTGGTGTGCACTGTGTTTGCTGACGCAACCCCCACTGGTTGGGGCAT
TGCCACCACCTGTCAGCTCCTTTCCGGGACTTTCGCTTTCCCCCTCCCTATTGCCACGGCGGAACTCATC
GCCGCCTGCCTTGCCCGCTGCTGGACAGGGGCTCGGCTGTTGGGCACTGACAATTCCGTGGTGTTGTCGG
GGAAATCATCGTCCTTTCCTTGGCTGCTCGCCTGTGTTGCCACCTGGATTCTGCGCGGGACGTCCTTCTG
CTACGTCCCTTCGGCCCTCAATCCAGCGGACCTTCCTTCCCGCGGCCTGCTGCCGGCTCTGCGGCCTCTT
CCGCGTCTTCGCCTTCGCCCTCAGACGAGTCGGATCTCCCTTTGGGCCGCCTCCCCGCATCGATACCGTC
GACCTCGAGACCTAGAAAAACATGGAGCAATCACAAGTAGCAATACAGCAGCTACCAATGCTGATTGTGC
CTGGCTAGAAGCACAAGAGGAGGAGGAGGTGGGTTTTCCAGTCACACCTCAGGTACCTTTAAGACCAATG
ACTTACAAGGCAGCTGTAGATCTTAGCCACTTTTTAAAAGAAAAGGGGGGACTGGAAGGGCTAATTCACT
CCCAACGAAGACAAGATATCCTTGATCTGTGGATCTACCACACACAAGGCTACTTCCCTGATTGGCAGAA
CTACACACCAGGGCCAGGGATCAGATATCCACTGACCTTTGGATGGTGCTACAAGCTAGTACCAGTTGAG
CAAGAGAAGGTAGAAGAAGCCAATGAAGGAGAGAACACCCGCTTGTTACACCCTGTGAGCCTGCATGGGA
TGGATGACCCGGAGAGAGAAGTATTAGAGTGGAGGTTTGACAGCCGCCTAGCATTTCATCACATGGCCCG
AGAGCTGCATCCGGACTGTACTGGGTCTCTCTGGTTAGACCAGATCTGAGCCTGGGAGCTCTCTGGCTAA
CTAGGGAACCCACTGCTTAAGCCTCAATAAAGCTTGCCTTGAGTGCTTCAAGTAGTGTGTGCCCGTCTGT
TGTGTGACTCTGGTAACTAGAGATCCCTCAGACCCTTTTAGTCAGTGTGGAAAATCTCTAGCAGGGCCCG
TTTAAACCCGCTGATCAGCCTCGACTGTGCCTTCTAGTTGCCAGCCATCTGTTGTTTGCCCCTCCCCCGT
GCCTTCCTTGACCCTGGAAGGTGCCACTCCCACTGTCCTTTCCTAATAAAATGAGGAAATTGCATCGCAT
TGTCTGAGTAGGTGTCATTCTATTCTGGGGGGTGGGGTGGGGCAGGACAGCAAGGGGGAGGATTGGGAAG
ACAATAGCAGGCATGCTGGGGATGCGGTGGGCTCTATGGCTTCTGAGGCGGAAAGAACCAGCTGGGGCTC
TAGGGGGTATCCCC
[124 nt withheld, positions 7785-7908]
C
[91 nt withheld, positions 7910-8000]
A
[49 nt withheld, positions 8002-8050]
CCTTTGACGTTGGAGTCCACGTTCTTT
[37 nt withheld, positions 8078-8114]
ACCCTATCTCGGTCTATTCTTTTGATTTATAAGGGATTTTGCCGATTTCGGCCTATTGGTTAAAAAATGA
GCTGATTTAACAAAAATTTAACGCGAATTAATTCTGTGGAATGTGTGTCAGTTAGGGTGTGGAAAGTCCC
CAGGCTCCCCAGCAGGCAGAAGTATGCAAAGCATGCATCTCAATTAGTCAGCAACCAGGTGTGGAAAGTC
CCCAGGCTCCCCAGCAGGCAGAAGTATGCAAAGCATGCATCTCAATTAGTCAGCAACCATAGTCCCGCCC
CTAACTCCGCCCATCCCGCCCCTAACTCCGCCCAGTTCCGCCCATTCTCCGCCCCATGGCTGACTAATTT
TTTTTATTTATGCAGAGGCCGAGGCCGCCTCTGCCTCTGAGCTATTCCAGAAGTAGTGAGGAGGCTTTTT
TGGAGGCCTAGGCTTTTGCAAAAAGCTCCCGGGAGCTTGTATATCCATTTTCGGATCTGATCAGCACGTG
TTGACAATTAATCATCGGCATAGTATATCGGCATAGTATAATACGACAAGGTGAGGAACTAAACCATGGC
CAAGTTGACCAGTGCCGTTCCGGTGCTCACCGCGCGCGACGTCGCCGGAGCGGTCGAGTTCTGGACCGAC
CGGCTCGGGTTCTCCCGGGACTTCGTGGAGGACGACTTCGCCGGTGTGGTCCGGGACGACGTGACCCTGT
TCATCAGCGCGGTCCAGGACCAGGTGGTGCCGGACAACACCCTGGCCTGGGTGTGGGTGCGCGGCCTGGA
CGAGCTGTACGCCGAGTGGTCGGAGGTCGTGTCCACGAACTTCCGGGACGCCTCCGGGCCGGCCATGACC
GAGATCGGCGAGCAGCCGTGGGGGCGGGAGTTCGCCCTGCGCGACCCGGCCGGCAACTGCGTGCACTTCG
TGGCCGAGGAGCAGGACTGACACGTGCTACGAGATTTCGATTCCACCGCCGCCTTCTATGAAAGGTTGGG
CTTCGGAATCGTTTTCCGGGACGCCGGCTGGATGATCCTCCAGCGCGGGGATCTCATGCTGGAGTTCTTC
GCCCACCCCAACTTGTTTATTGCAGCTTATAATGGTTACAAATAAAGCAATAGCATCACAAATTTCACAA
ATAAAGCATTTTTTTCACTGCATTCTAGTTGTGGTTTGTCCAAACTCATCAATGTATCTTATCATGTCTG
TATACCGTCGACCTCTAGCTAGAGCTTGGCGTAATCATGGTCATAGCTGTTTCCTGTGTGAAATTGTTAT
CCGCTCACAATTCCACACAACATACGAGCCGGAAGCATAAAGTGTAAAGCCTGGGGTGCCTAATGAGTGA
GCTAACTCACATTAATTGCGTTGCGCTCACTGCCCGCTTTCCAGTCGGGAAACCTGTCGTGCCAGCTGCA
TTAATGAATCGGCCAACGCGCGGGGAGAGGCGGTTTGCGTATTGGGCGCTCTTCCGCTTCCTCGCTCACT
GACTCGCTGCGCTCGGTCGTTCGGCTGCGGCGAGCGGTATCAGCTCACTCAAAGGCGGTAATACGGTTAT
CCACAGAATCAGGGGATAACGCAGGAAAGAACATGTGAGCAAAAGGCCAGCAAAAGGCCAGGAACCGTAA
AAAGGCCGCGTTGCTGGCGTTTTTCCATAGGCTCCGCCCCCCTGACGAGCATCACAAAAATCGACGCTCA
AGTCAGAGGTGGCGAAACCCGACAGGACTATAAAGATACCAGGCGTTTCCCCCTGGAAGCTCCCTCGTGC
GCTCTCCTGTTCCGACCCTGCCGCTTACCGGATACCTGTCCGCCTTTCTCCCTTCGGGAAGCGTGGCGCT
TTCTCATAGCTCACGCTGTAGGTATCTCAGTTCGGTGTAGGTCGTTCGCTCCAAGCTGGGCTGTGTGCAC
GAACCCCCCGTTCAGCCCGACCGCTGCGCCTTATCCGGTAACTATCGTCTTGAGTCCAACCCGGTAAGAC
ACGACTTATCGCCACTGGCAGCAGCCACTGGTAACAGGATTAGCAGAGCGAGGTATGTAGGCGGTGCTAC
AGAGTTCTTGAAGTGGTGGCCTAACTACGGCTACACTAGAAGAACAGTATTTGGTATCTGCGCTCTGCTG
AAGCCAGTTACCTTCGGAAAAAGAGTTGGTAGCTCTTGATCCGGCAAACAAACCACCGCTGGTAGCGGTG
GTTTTTTTGTTTGCAAGCAGCAGATTACGCGCAGAAAAAAAGGATCTCAAGAAGATCCTTTGATCTTTTC
TACGGGGTCTGACGCTCAGTGGAACGAAAACTCACGTTAAGGGATTTTGGTCATGAGATTATCAAAAAGG
ATCTTCACCTAGATCCTTTTAAATTAAAAATGAAGTTTTAAATCAATCTAAAGTATATATGAGTAAACTT
GGTCTGACAGTTACCAATGCTTAATCAGTGAGGCACCTATCTCAGCGATCTGTCTATTTCGTTCATCCAT
AGTTGCCTGACTCCCCGTCGTGTAGATAACTACGATACGGGAGGGCTTACCATCTGGCCCCAGTGCTGCA
ATGATACCGCGAGACCCACGCTCACCGGCTCCAGATTTATCAGCAATAAACCAGCCAGCCGGAAGGGCCG
AGCGCAGAAGTGGTCCTGCAACTTTATCCGCCTCCATCCAGTCTATTAATTGTTGCCGGGAAGCTAGAGT
AAGTAGTTCGCCAGTTAATAGTTTGCGCAACGTTGTTGCCATTGCTACAGGCATCGTGGTGTCACGCTCG
TCGTTTGGTATGGCTTCATTCAGCTCCGGTTCCCAACGATCAAGGCGAGTTACATGATCCCCCATGTTGT
GCAAAAAAGCGGTTAGCTCCTTCGGTCCTCCGATCGTTGTCAGAAGTAAGTTGGCCGCAGTGTTATCACT
CATGGTTATGGCAGCACTGCATAATTCTCTTACTGTCATGCCATCCGTAAGATGCTTTTCTGTGACTGGT
GAGTACTCAACCAAGTCATTCTGAGAATAGTGTATGCGGCGACCGAGTTGCTCTTGCCCGGCGTCAATAC
GGGATAATACCGCGCCACATAGCAGAACTTTAAAAGTGCTCATCATTGGAAAACGTTCTTCGGGGCGAAA
ACTCTCAAGGATCTTACCGCTGTTGAGATCCAGTTCGATGTAACCCACTCGTGCACCCAACTGATCTTCA
GCATCTTTTACTTTCACCAGCGTTTCTGGGTGAGCAAAAACAGGAAGGCAAAATGCCGCAAAAAAGGGAA
TAAGGGCGACACGGAAATGTTGAATACTCATACTCTTCCTTTTTCAATATTATTGAAGCATTTATCAGGG
TTATTGTCTCATGAGCGGATACATATTTGAATGTATTTAGAAAAATAAACAAATAGGGGTTCCGCGCACA
TTTCCCCGAAAAGTGCCACCTGAC
