>Addgene plasmid #69550 | FU-H2B-GFP-IRES-Puro | addgene partial sequence | sequence record 125727 | hUBCpro-F 5'-TGAAGCTCCGGTTTTGAACT-3'
TAGGCACCTTTTGAAATGTAATCATTTGGGTCAATATGTAATTTTCAGTGTTAGACTAGTAAATTGTCCG
CTAAATTCTGGCCGTTTTTGGCTTTTTTGTTAGACGAAGCTTGGGCTGCAGGTCGACTCTAGAGCCACCA
TGCCAGAGCCAGCGAAGTCTGCTCCCGCCCCGAAAAAGGGCTCCAAGAAGGCGGTGACTAAGGCGCAGAA
GAAAGGCGGCAAGAAGCGCAAGCGCAGCCGCAAGGAGAGCTATTCCATCTATGTGTACAAGGTTCTGAAG
CAGGTCCACCCTGACACCGGCATTTCGTCCAAGGCCATGGGCATCATGAATTCGTTTGTGAACGACATTT
TCGAGCGCATCGCAGGTGAGGCTTCCCGCCTGGCGCATTACAACAAGCGCTCGACCATCACCTCCAGGGA
GATCCAGACGGCCGTGCGCCTGCTGCTGCCTGGGGAGTTGGCCAAGCACGCCGTGTCCGAGGGTACTAAG
GCCATCACCAAGTACACCAGCGCTAAGGATCCACCGGTCGCCACCATGGTGAGCAAGGGCGAGGAGCTGT
TCACCGGGGTGGTGCCCATCCTGGTCGAGCTGGACGGCGACGTAAACGGCCACAAGTTCAGCGTGTCCGG
CGAGGGCGAGGGCGATGCCACCTACGGCAAGCTGACCCTGAAGTTCATCTGCACCACCGGCAAGCTGCCC
GTGCCCTGGCCCACCCTCGTGACCACCCTGACCTACGGCGTGCAGTGCTTCAGCCGCTACCCCGACCACA
TGAAGCAGCACGACTTC
