>Addgene plasmid #69550 | FU-H2B-GFP-IRES-Puro | addgene partial sequence | sequence record 125730 | SFG-3 5'-caagcggcttcggccagtaac-3'
ACCATGTGATCGCGCTTCTCGTTGGGGTCTTTGCTCANGGCGGACTGGGTGCTCAGGTAGTGGTTGTCGG
GCAGCAGCACGGGGCCGTCGCCGATGGGGGTGTTCTGCTGGTAGTGGTCGGCGAGCTGCACGCTGCCGTC
CTCGATGTTGTGGCGGATCTTGAAGTTCACCTTGATGCCGTTCTTCTGCTTGTCGGCCATGATATAGACG
TTGTGGCTGTTGTAGTTGTACTCCAGCTTGTGCCCCAGGATGTTGCCGTCCTCCTTGAAGTCGATGCCCT
TCAGCTCGATGCGGTTCACCAGGGTGTCGCCCTCGAACTTCACCTCGGCGCGGGTCTTGTAGTTGCCGTC
GTCCTTGAAGAAGATGGTGCGCTCCTGGACGTAGCCTTCGGGCATGGCGGACTTGAAGAAGTCGTGCTGC
TTCATGTGGTCGGGGTAGCGGCTGAAGCACTGCACGCCGTAGGTCAGGGTGGTCACGAGGGTGGGCCAGG
GCACGGGCAGCTTGCCGGTGGTGCAGATGAACTTCAGGGTCAGCTTGCCGTAGGTGGCATCGCCCTCGCC
CTCGCCGGACACGCTGAACTTGTGGCCGTTTACGTCGCCGTCCAGCTCGACCAGGATGGGCACCACCCCG
GTGAACAGCTCCTC
